>Addgene plasmid #104988 | p350_LTJ_180bpCD90.1Template | addgene full sequence | sequence record 204132 | Addgene NGS Result
TCGCGCGTTTCGGTGATGACGGTGAAAACCTCTGACACATGCAGCTCCCGGAGACGGTCACAGCTTGTCT
GTAAGCGGATGCCGGGAGCAGACAAGCCCGTCAGGGCGCGTCAGCGGGTGTTGGCGGGTGTCGGGGCTGG
CTTAACTATGCGGCATCAGAGCAGATTGTACTGAGAGTGCACCATATGCGGTGTGAAATACCGCACAGAT
GCGTAAGGAGAAAATACCGCATCAGGCGCCATTCGCCATTCAGGCTGCGCAACTGTTGGGAAGGGCGATC
GGTGCGGGCCTCTTCGCTATTACGCCAGCTGGCGAAAGGGGGATGTGCTGCAAGGCGATTAAGTTGGGTA
ACGCCAGGGTTTTCCCAGTCACGACGTTGTAAAACGACGGCCAGTGAATTCGAGCTCGGTACCTCGCGAA
TGCATCTAGAGCGTCACCCTCTCCAACCAGCCCTATATCAAGGTCCTTACCCTAGCCAACTTCACCACCA
AGGATGAGGGCGACTACTTTTGTGAGCTTCGAGTCTCAGGCGCGAATCCCATGAGCTCCAATAAAAGTAT
CAGTGTGTATAGAGGTGAGACTGGTTCCCAGAAAGATAAAATGTCCAGGTGGATCCCGGGCCCGTCGACT
GCAGAGGCCTGCATGCAAGCTTGGCGTAATCATGGTCATAGCTGTTTCCTGTGTGAAATTGTTATCCGCT
CACAATTCCACACAACATACGAGCCGGAAGCATAAAGTGTAAAGCCTGGGGTGCCTAATGAGTGAGCTAA
CTCACATTAATTGCGTTGCGCTCACTGCCCGCTTTCCAGTCGGGAAACCTGTCGTGCCAGCTGCATTAAT
GAATCGGCCAACGCGCGGGGAGAGGCGGTTTGCGTATTGGGCGCTCTTCCGCTTCCTCGCTCACTGACTC
GCTGCGCTCGGTCGTTCGGCTGCGGCGAGCGGTATCAGCTCACTCAAAGGCGGTAATACGGTTATCCACA
GAATCAGGGGATAACGCAGGAAAGAACATGTGAGCAAAAGGCCAGCAAAAGGCCAGGAACCGTAAAAAGG
CCGCGTTGCTGGCGTTTTTCCATAGGCTCCGCCCCCCTGACGAGCATCACAAAAATCGACGCTCAAGTCA
GAGGTGGCGAAACCCGACAGGACTATAAAGATACCAGGCGTTTCCCCCTGGAAGCTCCCTCGTGCGCTCT
CCTGTTCCGACCCTGCCGCTTACCGGATACCTGTCCGCCTTTCTCCCTTCGGGAAGCGTGGCGCTTTCTC
ATAGCTCACGCTGTAGGTATCTCAGTTCGGTGTAGGTCGTTCGCTCCAAGCTGGGCTGTGTGCACGAACC
CCCCGTTCAGCCCGACCGCTGCGCCTTATCCGGTAACTATCGTCTTGAGTCCAACCCGGTAAGACACGAC
TTATCGCCACTGGCAGCAGCCACTGGTAACAGGATTAGCAGAGCGAGGTATGTAGGCGGTGCTACAGAGT
TCTTGAAGTGGTGGCCTAACTACGGCTACACTAGAAGAACAGTATTTGGTATCTGCGCTCTGCTGAAGCC
AGTTACCTTCGGAAAAAGAGTTGGTAGCTCTTGATCCGGCAAACAAACCACCGCTGGTAGCGGTGGTTTT
TTTGTTTGCAAGCAGCAGATTACGCGCAGAAAAAAAGGATCTCAAGAAGATCCTTTGATCTTTTCTACGG
GGTCTGACGCTCAGTGGAACGAAAACTCACGTTAAGGGATTTTGGTCATGAGATTATCAAAAAGGATCTT
CACCTAGATCCTTTTAAATTAAAAATGAAGTTTTAAATCAATCTAAAGTATATATGAGTAAACTTGGTCT
GACAGTTACCAATGCTTAATCAGTGAGGCACCTATCTCAGCGATCTGTCTATTTCGTTCATCCATAGTTG
CCTGACTCCCCGTCGTGTAGATAACTACGATACGGGAGGGCTTACCATCTGGCCCCAGTGCTGCAATGAT
ACCGCGAGACCCACGCTCACCGGCTCCAGATTTATCAGCAATAAACCAGCCAGCCGGAAGGGCCGAGCGC
AGAAGTGGTCCTGCAACTTTATCCGCCTCCATCCAGTCTATTAATTGTTGCCGGGAAGCTAGAGTAAGTA
GTTCGCCAGTTAATAGTTTGCGCAACGTTGTTGCCATTGCTACAGGCATCGTGGTGTCACGCTCGTCGTT
TGGTATGGCTTCATTCAGCTCCGGTTCCCAACGATCAAGGCGAGTTACATGATCCCCCATGTTGTGCAAA
AAAGCGGTTAGCTCCTTCGGTCCTCCGATCGTTGTCAGAAGTAAGTTGGCCGCAGTGTTATCACTCATGG
TTATGGCAGCACTGCATAATTCTCTTACTGTCATGCCATCCGTAAGATGCTTTTCTGTGACTGGTGAGTA
CTCAACCAAGTCATTCTGAGAATAGTGTATGCGGCGACCGAGTTGCTCTTGCCCGGCGTCAATACGGGAT
AATACCGCGCCACATAGCAGAACTTTAAAAGTGCTCATCATTGGAAAACGTTCTTCGGGGCGAAAACTCT
CAAGGATCTTACCGCTGTTGAGATCCAGTTCGATGTAACCCACTCGTGCACCCAACTGATCTTCAGCATC
TTTTACTTTCACCAGCGTTTCTGGGTGAGCAAAAACAGGAAGGCAAAATGCCGCAAAAAAGGGAATAAGG
GCGACACGGAAATGTTGAATACTCATACTCTTCCTTTTTCAATATTATTGAAGCATTTATCAGGGTTATT
GTCTCATGAGCGGATACATATTTGAATGTATTTAGAAAAATAAACAAATAGGGGTTCCGCGCACATTTCC
CCGAAAAGTGCCACCTGACGTCTAAGAAACCATTATTATCATGACATTAACCTATAAAAATAGGCGTATC
ACGAGGCCCTTTCGTC
Features (pLannotate 1.2.2; 12 found; start..end, strand, type, name):
    137..236     +  misc_feature   bom (fragment): basis of mobility region from pBR322
    242..399     -  CDS            lacZα (fragment): LacZα fragment of β-galactosidase; lacZ fragment
    431..574     +  CDS            Thy1.1 (fragment): mouse GPI-anchored cell surface glycoprotein of the immunoglobulin superfamily This allele of Thy1 is also known as CD90.1.
    608..624     -  misc_feature   MCS (fragment): multiple cloning site
    689..705     -  protein_bind   lac operator: The lac repressor binds to the lac operator to inhibit transcription in E. coli. This inhibition can be relieved by adding lactose or isopropyl-β-D-thiogalactopyranoside (IPTG). lac repressor encoded by lacI
    713..743     -  promoter       lac promoter: promoter for the E. coli lac operon
    758..779     -  protein_bind   CAP binding site: CAP binding activates transcription in the presence of cAMP. E. coli catabolite activator protein
    792..884     -  CDS            lacI (fragment): lac repressor; lacI; The lac repressor binds to the lac operator to inhibit transcription in E. coli. This inhibition can be relieved by adding lactose or isopropyl-β-D-thiogalactopyranoside (IPTG).
   1067..1655    -  rep_origin     ori: high-copy-number ColE1/pMB1/pBR322/pUC origin of replication
   1826..2686    -  CDS            AmpR: β-lactamase; bla; confers resistance to ampicillin, carbenicillin, and related antibiotics
   2687..2791    -  promoter       AmpR promoter: bla
   2886..35      +  CDS            rop (fragment) (across the origin): Rop protein, which maintains plasmids at low copy number; rop
