[The description below was written by a language model from this plasmid's Addgene catalogue record and pLannotate feature annotations shown in this document.]
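Description:
p350_LTJ_180bpCD90.1Template is a small bacterial cloning plasmid built on the commercial pUC57 backbone that serves as a donor DNA for homology-directed repair (HDR) in gene-editing experiments. It is not an expression vector: it has no mammalian promoter, reporter or eukaryotic selection marker. It is propagated in E. coli at high copy number from the ColE1/pUC-type origin of replication and is selected with ampicillin through the β-lactamase gene (AmpR) driven by its own bla promoter. The sequenced record is 2,886 nt, consistent with the 2,710 bp backbone plus a short insert.

The payload is a 180 bp stretch of mouse genomic sequence from the CD90.1 (Thy1.1) allele of Thy1, which encodes a GPI-anchored cell surface glycoprotein of the immunoglobulin superfamily. The annotation software recognises 144 nt of this insert as a Thy1.1 coding fragment. It sits within the pUC57 cloning region, interrupting the lacZα fragment, with the lac promoter, lac operator and CAP binding site on one side. These, along with the short bom, rop and lacI fragments, are backbone remnants with no role in the plasmid's intended use. The insert can be read with standard M13/pUC forward and reverse primers; the cloning method is not recorded.

According to the associated publication on plasmid-based gene editing in primary T cells, the plasmid supplies a short homology template carrying the CD90.1 allelic sequence, so that repair of a nuclease-induced break at the Thy1 locus can install that allele. The record does not specify the nuclease, the guide, or the precise nucleotide differences carried by the template.
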