Addgene plasmid #104988: p350_LTJ_180bpCD90.1Template
Purpose: 180bp HDR template for murine CD90.1
Depositing lab: Lukas Jeker. Depositing organization: University Hospital of Basel. Publication: Highly Efficient and Versatile Plasmid-Based Gene Editing in Primary T Cells. Kornete M, Marone R, Jeker LT. J Immunol. 2018 Feb 14. pii: jimmunol.1701121. doi: 10.4049/jimmunol.1701121. PubMed 29445007.
Backbone
  Vector backbone: pUC57
  Backbone manufacturer: Genscript
  Backbone size w/o insert (bp): 2710
  Vector type: HDR template for gene editing
Growth in bacteria
  Bacterial resistance: Ampicillin, 100 μg/mL
  Growth temperature: 37°C
  Growth strain: DH5alpha
  Copy number: High Copy
Gene/Insert
  Gene/Insert name: 180bp genomic DNA sequence from murine CD90.1
  Species: M. musculus (mouse)
  Cloning method: Unknown
  Sequencing primers: 5′ M13pUC-fwd; 3′ M13pUC-rev
Terms and licenses: Academic/Nonprofit Terms; Industry Terms: Not Available to Industry
How to cite: p350_LTJ_180bpCD90.1Template was a gift from Lukas Jeker (Addgene plasmid # 104988 ; http://n2t.net/addgene:104988 ; RRID:Addgene_104988)
